Addgene plasmid #138796: pPD709 DsRed-Express2-ZF36
Purpose: Constitutive expression of DsRed-Express2-ZF36 under the CMV promoter.
Depositing lab: Joshua Leonard. Depositing organization: Northwestern University.
Backbone
  Vector backbone: pPD005 pcDNA Golden Gate
  Vector type: Mammalian Expression, Synthetic Biology
Growth in bacteria
  Bacterial resistance: Ampicillin, 100 μg/mL
  Growth temperature: 37°C
  Growth strain: DH5alpha
  Copy number: High Copy
Gene/Insert
  Gene/Insert name: DsRed-Express2-ZF36
  Species: Synthetic
  Promoter: CMV
  Tag / fusion protein: 3xFlag (N terminal on insert)
  Cloning method: Restriction Enzyme; 5′ cloning site NheI (not destroyed); 3′ cloning site NotI (not destroyed)
  Sequencing primers: 5′ CGCAAATGGGCGGTAGGCGTG; 3′ TAGAAGGCACAGTCGAGG
Terms and licenses: Academic/Nonprofit Terms; Industry Terms: Not Available to Industry
Depositor comments: Leonard Lab plasmid reference number: L1333
How to cite: pPD709 DsRed-Express2-ZF36 was a gift from Joshua Leonard (Addgene plasmid # 138796 ; http://n2t.net/addgene:138796 ; RRID:Addgene_138796)
