[The description below was written by a language model from this plasmid's Addgene catalogue record and pLannotate feature annotations shown in this document.]
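Description:
pPD709 DsRed-Express2-ZF36 is a mammalian expression plasmid of about 5.4 kb built on pPD005, a pcDNA-derived backbone adapted for Golden Gate assembly and used in synthetic biology work. It is propagated in E. coli as a high-copy plasmid through a ColE1/pUC-type origin and selected with ampicillin via the β-lactamase gene and its native promoter. The backbone also carries an f1 phage origin and remnants of lac regulatory sequence. Downstream of an SV40 early promoter, only a short fragment of a bleomycin-family resistance gene is annotated, followed by the SV40 polyadenylation signal. The plasmid therefore does not appear to carry an intact mammalian selection marker and seems best suited to transient transfection.

The payload is a synthetic fusion protein cloned between NheI and NotI sites and driven by the human CMV immediate-early enhancer and promoter, with transcripts terminated by the bovine growth hormone polyadenylation signal. A T7 promoter lies between the CMV promoter and the coding region. The open reading frame begins with an N-terminal 3xFLAG epitope for immunodetection, although the annotation software detected only part of it. This is followed by DsRed-Express2, a rapidly maturing, constitutively fluorescent Discosoma-derived protein. The ZF36 portion is not annotated in the feature table, but it presumably occupies the unannotated stretch between the DsRed-Express2 coding sequence and the poly(A) signal. The name suggests a zinc-finger domain, though the record does not define it. The stated purpose is constitutive expression of the DsRed-Express2-ZF36 fusion in mammalian cells, where the red fluorescence and FLAG tag allow the protein to be tracked.
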