Features (pLannotate 1.2.2; 21 found; start..end, strand, type, name):
     28..80      -  misc_feature   bom (fragment): basis of mobility region from pBR322
    235..614     +  enhancer       CMV enhancer: human cytomegalovirus immediate early enhancer
    615..818     +  promoter       CMV promoter: human cytomegalovirus (CMV) immediate early promoter
    814..847     +  LTR            5' LTR (truncated) (fragment): truncated 5' long terminal repeat (LTR) from HIV-1
    863..881     +  promoter       T7 promoter: promoter for bacteriophage T7 RNA polymerase
    952..975     +  CDS            3xFLAG (fragment): three tandem FLAG® epitope tags
   1045..1719    +  CDS            DsRed-Express2: DsRed-Express2 is a basic (constitutively fluorescent) orange fluorescent protein published in 2008, derived from Discosoma sp.. It is reported to be a rapidly-maturing protein.
   2082..2193    +  polyA_signal   bGH poly(A) signal: bovine growth hormone polyadenylation signal
   2310..2331    +  promoter       SV40 promoter (fragment): SV40 enhancer and early promoter
   2352..2780    +  rep_origin     f1 ori (sequence partly withheld): f1 bacteriophage origin of replication; arrow indicates direction of (+) strand synthesis
   2785..2807    +  promoter       SV40 promoter (fragment): SV40 enhancer and early promoter
   2808..2999    +  promoter       SV40 promoter: SV40 early promoter
   3026..3124    +  CDS            ble (fragment): BLE_KLEPN - Experimental evidence at protein level: Swiss-Prot protein existence level 1. Binding protein with a strong affinity to the bleomycin family of antibiotics. Binds to CL990; an antimitotic-antibiotic compound. From Klebsiella pneumoniae.
   3119..3240    +  polyA_signal   SV40 poly(A) signal: SV40 polyadenylation signal
   3313..3329    -  protein_bind   lac operator: The lac repressor binds to the lac operator to inhibit transcription in E. coli. This inhibition can be relieved by adding lactose or isopropyl-β-D-thiogalactopyranoside (IPTG). lac repressor encoded by lacI
   3337..3367    -  promoter       lac promoter: promoter for the E. coli lac operon
   3382..3403    -  protein_bind   CAP binding site: CAP binding activates transcription in the presence of cAMP. E. coli catabolite activator protein
   3416..3508    -  CDS            lacI (fragment): lac repressor; lacI; The lac repressor binds to the lac operator to inhibit transcription in E. coli. This inhibition can be relieved by adding lactose or isopropyl-β-D-thiogalactopyranoside (IPTG).
   3691..4279    -  rep_origin     ori: high-copy-number ColE1/pMB1/pBR322/pUC origin of replication
   4450..5310    -  CDS            AmpR: β-lactamase; bla; confers resistance to ampicillin, carbenicillin, and related antibiotics
   5311..5415    -  promoter       AmpR promoter: bla
>Addgene plasmid #138796 | pPD709 DsRed-Express2-ZF36 | addgene full sequence | sequence record 320735 | Addgene NGS Result
GACGGATCGGGAGATCTCCCGATCCCCTATGGTGCACTCTCAGTACAATCTGCTCTGATGCCGCATAGTT
AAGCCAGTATCTGCTCCCTGCTTGTGTGTTGGAGGTCGCTGAGTAGTGCGCGAGCAAAATTTAAGCTACA
ACAAGGCAAGGCTTGACCGACAATTGCATGAAGAATCTGCTTAGGGTTAGGCGTTTTGCGCTGCTTCGCG
ATGTACGGGCCAGATATACGCGTTGACATTGATTATTGACTAGTTATTAATAGTAATCAATTACGGGGTC
ATTAGTTCATAGCCCATATATGGAGTTCCGCGTTACATAACTTACGGTAAATGGCCCGCCTGGCTGACCG
CCCAACGACCCCCGCCCATTGACGTCAATAATGACGTATGTTCCCATAGTAACGCCAATAGGGACTTTCC
ATTGACGTCAATGGGTGGAGTATTTACGGTAAACTGCCCACTTGGCAGTACATCAAGTGTATCATATGCC
AAGTACGCCCCCTATTGACGTCAATGACGGTAAATGGCCCGCCTGGCATTATGCCCAGTACATGACCTTA
TGGGACTTTCCTACTTGGCAGTACATCTACGTATTAGTCATCGCTATTACCATGGTGATGCGGTTTTGGC
AGTACATCAATGGGCGTGGATAGCGGTTTGACTCACGGGGATTTCCAAGTCTCCACCCCATTGACGTCAA
TGGGAGTTTGTTTTGGCACCAAAATCAACGGGACTTTCCAAAATGTCGTAACAACTCCGCCCCATTGACG
CAAATGGGCGGTAGGCGTGTACGGTGGGAGGTCTATATAAGCAGAGCTCTCTGGCTAACTAGAGAACCCA
CTGCTTACTGGCTTATCGAAATTAATACGACTCACTATAGGGAGTCCCAAGCTGGCTAGCGCCACCATGG
ATTATAAGGATCACGATGGCGACTACAAGGACCACGATATTGACTACAAAGACGATGACGATAAAATGGC
TCCTAAGAAAAAGCGCAAAGTCGGTATCCATGGCGTTCCCGGATCAGGCTCCGGAAGTGGCTCCATGGAT
AGCACTGAGAACGTCATCAAGCCCTTCATGCGCTTCAAGGTGCACATGGAGGGCTCCGTGAACGGCCACG
AGTTCGAGATCGAGGGCGAGGGCGAGGGCAAGCCCTACGAGGGCACCCAGACCGCCAAGCTCCAGGTGAC
CAAGGGCGGCCCCCTGCCCTTCGCCTGGGACATCCTGTCCCCCCAGTTCCAGTACGGCTCCAAGGTGTAC
GTGAAGCACCCCGCCGACATCCCCGACTACAAGAAGCTGTCCTTCCCCGAGGGCTTCAAGTGGGAGCGCG
TGATGAACTTCGAGGACGGCGGCGTGGTGACCGTGACCCAGGACTCCTCCCTCCAGGACGGCACCTTCAT
CTACCACGTGAAGTTCATCGGCGTGAACTTCCCCTCCGACGGCCCCGTAATGCAGAAGAAAACTCTGGGC
TGGGAGCCCTCCACCGAGCGCCTGTACCCCCGCGACGGCGTGCTGAAGGGCGAGATCCACAAGGCGCTGA
AGCTGAAGGGCGGCGGCCACTACCTGGTGGAGTTCAAGTCAATCTACATGGCCAAGAAGCCCGTGAAGCT
GCCCGGCTACTACTACGTGGACTCCAAGCTGGACATCACCTCCCACAACGAGGACTACACCGTGGTGGAG
CAGTACGAGCGCGCCGAGGCCCGCCACCACCTGTTCCAGTCTGGTTCTGGTTCTGGTTCAGGATCCGGTA
CCGGTGGAGCTAGACCCGGGGAGCGCCCCTTCCAGTGTCGCATTTGCATGCGGAACTTTTCGGGTAGACA
AGCTTTGGATAGACATACCCGTACTCATACCGGTGAAAAACCGTTTCAGTGTCGGATCTGTATGCGAAAT
TTCTCCGATAAAGCTAATTTGACTAGACATCTACGTACGCACACCGGCGAGAAGCCATTCCAATGCCGAA
TATGCATGCGCAACTTCAGTCAAAGAAATAATTTGGGTAGACACCTAAAAACCCACCTGAGAGGATCTTA
AGCGGCCGCTCGAGTCTAGAGGGCCCGTTTAAACCCGCTGATCAGCCTCGACTGTGCCTTCTAGTTGCCA
GCCATCTGTTGTTTGCCCCTCCCCCGTGCCTTCCTTGACCCTGGAAGGTGCCACTCCCACTGTCCTTTCC
TAATAAAATGAGGAAATTGCATCGCATTGTCTGAGTAGGTGTCATTCTATTCTGGGGGGTGGGGTGGGGC
AGGACAGCAAGGGGGAGGATTGGGAAGTCAATAGCAGGCATGCTGGGGATGCGGTGGGCTCTATGGCTTC
TGAGGCGGAAAGAACCAGCTGGGGCTCTAGGGGGTATCCCC
[124 nt withheld, positions 2352-2475]
C
[91 nt withheld, positions 2477-2567]
A
[49 nt withheld, positions 2569-2617]
CCTTTGACGTTGGAGTCCACGTTCTTT
[37 nt withheld, positions 2645-2681]
ACCCTATCTCGGTCTATTCTTTTGATTTATAAGGGATTTTGCCGATTTCGGCCTATTGGTTAAAAAATGA
GCTGATTTAACAAAAATTTAACGCGAATTAATTCTGTGGAATGTGTGTCAGTTAGGCTCAATTAGTCAGC
AACCATAGTCCCGCCCCTAACTCCGCCCATCCCGCCCCTAACTCCGCCCAGTTCCGCCCATTCTCCGCCC
CATGGCTGACTAATTTTTTTTATTTATGCAGAGGCCGAGGCCGCCTCTGCCTCTGAGCTATTCCAGAAGT
AGTGAGGAGGCTTTTTTGGAGGCCTAGGCTTTTGCAAAAAGCTCCCGGGAGCTTGTATATCCATTTTCGG
AGGTTGGGCTTCGGAATCGTTTTCCGGGACGCCGGCTGGATGATCCTCCAGCGCGGGGATCTCATGCTGG
AGTTCTTCGCCCACCCCAACTTGTTTATTGCAGCTTATAATGGTTACAAATAAAGCAATAGCATCACAAA
TTTCACAAATAAAGCATTTTTTTCACTGCATTCTAGTTGTGGTTTGTCCAAACTCATCAATGTATCTTAT
CATGTCTGTATACCGTCGACCTCTAGCTAGAGCTTGGCGTAATCATGGTCATAGCTGTTTCCTGTGTGAA
ATTGTTATCCGCTCACAATTCCACACAACATACGAGCCGGAAGCATAAAGTGTAAAGCCTGGGGTGCCTA
ATGAGTGAGCTAACTCACATTAATTGCGTTGCGCTCACTGCCCGCTTTCCAGTCGGGAAACCTGTCGTGC
CAGCTGCATTAATGAATCGGCCAACGCGCGGGGAGAGGCGGTTTGCGTATTGGGCGCTCTTCCGCTTCCT
CGCTCACTGACTCGCTGCGCTCGGTCGTTCGGCTGCGGCGAGCGGTATCAGCTCACTCAAAGGCGGTAAT
ACGGTTATCCACAGAATCAGGGGATAACGCAGGAAAGAACATGTGAGCAAAAGGCCAGCAAAAGGCCAGG
AACCGTAAAAAGGCCGCGTTGCTGGCGTTTTTCCATAGGCTCCGCCCCCCTGACGAGCATCACAAAAATC
GACGCTCAAGTCAGAGGTGGCGAAACCCGACAGGACTATAAAGATACCAGGCGTTTCCCCCTGGAAGCTC
CCTCGTGCGCTCTCCTGTTCCGACCCTGCCGCTTACCGGATACCTGTCCGCCTTTCTCCCTTCGGGAAGC
GTGGCGCTTTCTCATAGCTCACGCTGTAGGTATCTCAGTTCGGTGTAGGTCGTTCGCTCCAAGCTGGGCT
GTGTGCACGAACCCCCCGTTCAGCCCGACCGCTGCGCCTTATCCGGTAACTATCGTCTTGAGTCCAACCC
GGTAAGACACGACTTATCGCCACTGGCAGCAGCCACTGGTAACAGGATTAGCAGAGCGAGGTATGTAGGC
GGTGCTACAGAGTTCTTGAAGTGGTGGCCTAACTACGGCTACACTAGAAGAACAGTATTTGGTATCTGCG
CTCTGCTGAAGCCAGTTACCTTCGGAAAAAGAGTTGGTAGCTCTTGATCCGGCAAACAAACCACCGCTGG
TAGCGGTGGTTTTTTTGTTTGCAAGCAGCAGATTACGCGCAGAAAAAAAGGATCTCAAGAAGATCCTTTG
ATCTTTTCTACGGGGTCTGACGCTCAGTGGAACGAAAACTCACGTTAAGGGATTTTGGTCATGAGATTAT
CAAAAAGGATCTTCACCTAGATCCTTTTAAATTAAAAATGAAGTTTTAAATCAATCTAAAGTATATATGA
GTAAACTTGGTCTGACAGTTACCAATGCTTAATCAGTGAGGCACCTATCTCAGCGATCTGTCTATTTCGT
TCATCCATAGTTGCCTGACTCCCCGTCGTGTAGATAACTACGATACGGGAGGGCTTACCATCTGGCCCCA
GTGCTGCAATGATACCGCGAGATCCACGCTCACCGGCTCCAGATTTATCAGCAATAAACCAGCCAGCCGG
AAGGGCCGAGCGCAGAAGTGGTCCTGCAACTTTATCCGCCTCCATCCAGTCTATTAATTGTTGCCGGGAA
GCTAGAGTAAGTAGTTCGCCAGTTAATAGTTTGCGCAACGTTGTTGCCATTGCTACAGGCATCGTGGTGT
CACGCTCGTCGTTTGGTATGGCTTCATTCAGCTCCGGTTCCCAACGATCAAGGCGAGTTACATGATCCCC
CATGTTGTGCAAAAAAGCGGTTAGCTCCTTCGGTCCTCCGATCGTTGTCAGAAGTAAGTTGGCCGCAGTG
TTATCACTCATGGTTATGGCAGCACTGCATAATTCTCTTACTGTCATGCCATCCGTAAGATGCTTTTCTG
TGACTGGTGAGTACTCAACCAAGTCATTCTGAGAATAGTGTATGCGGCGACCGAGTTGCTCTTGCCCGGC
GTCAATACGGGATAATACCGCGCCACATAGCAGAACTTTAAAAGTGCTCATCATTGGAAAACGTTCTTCG
GGGCGAAAACTCTCAAGGATCTTACCGCTGTTGAGATCCAGTTCGATGTAACCCACTCGTGCACCCAACT
GATCTTCAGCATCTTTTACTTTCACCAGCGTTTCTGGGTGAGCAAAAACAGGAAGGCAAAATGCCGCAAA
AAAGGGAATAAGGGCGACACGGAAATGTTGAATACTCATACTCTTCCTTTTTCAATATTATTGAAGCATT
TATCAGGGTTATTGTCTCATGAGCGGATACATATTTGAATGTATTTAGAAAAATAAACAAATAGGGGTTC
CGCGCACATTTCCCCGAAAAGTGCCACCTGACGTC
