>Addgene plasmid #138796 | pPD709 DsRed-Express2-ZF36 | depositor partial sequence | sequence record 268259 | dsRedExpress2-ZF36 gene
ATGGATTATAAGGATCACGATGGCGACTACAAGGACCACGATATTGACTACAAAGACGATGACGATAAAA
TGGCTCCTAAGAAAAAGCGCAAAGTCGGTATCCATGGCGTTCCCGGATCAGGCTCCGGAAGTGGCTCCAT
GGATAGCACTGAGAACGTCATCAAGCCCTTCATGCGCTTCAAGGTGCACATGGAGGGCTCCGTGAACGGC
CACGAGTTCGAGATCGAGGGCGAGGGCGAGGGCAAGCCCTACGAGGGCACCCAGACCGCCAAGCTCCAGG
TGACCAAGGGCGGCCCCCTGCCCTTCGCCTGGGACATCCTGTCCCCCCAGTTCCAGTACGGCTCCAAGGT
GTACGTGAAGCACCCCGCCGACATCCCCGACTACAAGAAGCTGTCCTTCCCCGAGGGCTTCAAGTGGGAG
CGCGTGATGAACTTCGAGGACGGCGGCGTGGTGACCGTGACCCAGGACTCCTCCCTCCAGGACGGCACCT
TCATCTACCACGTGAAGTTCATCGGCGTGAACTTCCCCTCCGACGGCCCCGTAATGCAGAAGAAAACTCT
GGGCTGGGAGCCCTCCACCGAGCGCCTGTACCCCCGCGACGGCGTGCTGAAGGGCGAGATCCACAAGGCG
CTGAAGCTGAAGGGCGGCGGCCACTACCTGGTGGAGTTCAAGTCAATCTACATGGCCAAGAAGCCCGTGA
AGCTGCCCGGCTACTACTACGTGGACTCCAAGCTGGACATCACCTCCCACAACGAGGACTACACCGTGGT
GGAGCAGTACGAGCGCGCCGAGGCCCGCCACCACCTGTTCCAGTCTGGTTCTGGTTCTGGTTCAGGATCC
GGTACCGGTGGAGCTAGACCCGGGGAGCGCCCCTTCCAGTGTCGCATTTGCATGCGGAACTTTTCGGGTA
GACAAGCTTTGGATAGACATACCCGTACTCATACCGGTGAAAAACCGTTTCAGTGTCGGATCTGTATGCG
AAATTTCTCCGATAAAGCTAATTTGACTAGACATCTACGTACGCACACCGGCGAGAAGCCATTCCAATGC
CGAATATGCATGCGCAACTTCAGTCAAAGAAATAATTTGGGTAGACACCTAAAAACCCACCTGAGAGGAT
CTTAA
